Addgene plasmid #123441: TRBV10-3
Purpose: construction of TCR
Depositing lab: Catherine Wu. Depositing organization: Dana-Farber Cancer Institute. Publication: A cloning and expression system to probe T-cell receptor specificity and assess functional avidity to neoantigens. Hu Z, Anandappa AJ, Sun J, Kim J, Leet DE, Bozym DJ, Chen C, Williams L, Shukla SA, Zhang W, Tabbaa D, Steelman S, Olive O, Livak KJ, Kishi H, Muraguchi A, Guleria I, Stevens J, Lane WJ, Burkhardt UE, Fritsch EF, Neuberg D, Ott PA, Keskin DB, Hacohen N, Wu CJ. Blood. 2018 Nov 1;132(18):1911-1921. doi: 10.1182/blood-2018-04-843763. Epub 2018 Aug 27. PubMed 30150207.
Backbone
  Vector backbone: pUC57-kanamycin
  Vector type: Bacterial Expression
Growth in bacteria
  Bacterial resistance: Kanamycin, 50 μg/mL
  Growth temperature: 37°C
  Growth strain: DH5alpha
  Copy number: High Copy
Gene/Insert
  Gene/Insert name: TRBV10-3
  Species: H. sapiens (human)
  Mutation: WT
  Entrez Gene: TRBV10-3 (a.k.a. TCRBV10S3, TCRBV12S1A1N2, TRBV103)
  Cloning method: Unknown
Terms and licenses: Academic/Nonprofit Terms; Industry Terms: Not Available to Industry
Depositor comments: Cloning Method: Golden Gate.
How to cite: TRBV10-3 was a gift from Catherine Wu (Addgene plasmid # 123441 ; http://n2t.net/addgene:123441 ; RRID:Addgene_123441)
