[The description below was written by a language model from this plasmid's Addgene catalogue record and pLannotate feature annotations shown in this document.]
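Description:
TRBV10-3 is a small (about 3.4 kb) bacterial cloning plasmid built on the pUC57-kanamycin backbone that serves as a stock component for assembling human T-cell receptor genes. It is maintained in E. coli at high copy through a ColE1/pUC-type origin of replication and is selected with kanamycin via the aph(3')-Ia aminoglycoside phosphotransferase gene. The remaining annotated backbone elements are typical pUC remnants: a lacZα fragment interrupted by the insert, the lac promoter, operator and CAP binding site, and short fragments of lacI, rop and the pBR322 bom region. Although the catalogue lists the vector type as bacterial expression, nothing in the record suggests the insert is meant to be expressed in bacteria. No mammalian promoter, polyadenylation signal or viral element is annotated.

The catalogued insert is the wild-type human TRBV10-3 gene segment, which encodes a variable (V) region of the TCR beta chain. The automated feature table instead labels the roughly 300 bp V-region hit as a fragment of TRBV6-7, which most likely reflects a best match to a related beta-chain V segment rather than a different insert, though the record cannot settle this. Immediately downstream on the same strand, the annotation detects a TRAC coding sequence, the constant region of the TCR alpha chain. The catalogue entry does not mention this element, and its role in the design is not stated. The depositor notes Golden Gate as the cloning method and gives the purpose as TCR construction. This suggests the plasmid is one member of a library of V-segment modules that are combined by type IIS restriction assembly with other TCR parts to rebuild full-length receptors for testing antigen specificity.
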