Features (pLannotate 1.2.2; 11 found; start..end, strand, type, name):
    137..236     +  misc_feature   bom (fragment): basis of mobility region from pBR322
    242..399     -  CDS            lacZα (fragment): LacZα fragment of β-galactosidase; lacZ fragment
    477..776     +  CDS            TRBV6-7 (fragment): TVB67_HUMAN - Experimental evidence at protein level: Swiss-Prot protein existence level 1. Probable non-functional open reading frame (ORF) of V region of the variable domain of T cell receptor (TR) beta chain (PubMed:24600447). Non-functional ORF generally cannot participate to the synthesis of a productive T cell receptor (TR) chain due to altered V-(D)-J or switch recombination and/or splicing site (at mRNA level) and/or conserved amino acid change (protein level) (PubMed:9619395). Alpha-beta T cell receptors are antigen specific receptors which are essential to the immune response and are
    839..1246    +  CDS            TRAC: TRAC_HUMAN - Also known as TCRA. Experimental evidence at protein level: Swiss-Prot protein existence level 1. Constant region of T cell receptor (TR) alpha chain (PubMed:24600447). Alpha-beta T cell receptors are antigen specific receptors which are essential to the immune response and are present on the cell surface of T lymphocytes. Recognize peptide-major histocompatibility (MH) (pMH) complexes that are displayed by antigen presenting cells (APC), a prerequisite for efficient T cell adaptive immunity against pathogens (PubMed:25493333). Binding of alpha-beta TR to pMH complex initiates TR-
   1352..1368    -  protein_bind   lac operator: The lac repressor binds to the lac operator to inhibit transcription in E. coli. This inhibition can be relieved by adding lactose or isopropyl-β-D-thiogalactopyranoside (IPTG). lac repressor encoded by lacI
   1376..1406    -  promoter       lac promoter: promoter for the E. coli lac operon
   1421..1442    -  protein_bind   CAP binding site: CAP binding activates transcription in the presence of cAMP. E. coli catabolite activator protein
   1455..1547    -  CDS            lacI (fragment): lac repressor; lacI; The lac repressor binds to the lac operator to inhibit transcription in E. coli. This inhibition can be relieved by adding lactose or isopropyl-β-D-thiogalactopyranoside (IPTG).
   1730..2318    -  rep_origin     ori: high-copy-number ColE1/pMB1/pBR322/pUC origin of replication
   2496..3305    -  CDS            KanR: aminoglycoside phosphotransferase; aph(3')-Ia; confers resistance to kanamycin in bacteria or G418 (Geneticin®) in eukaryotes
   3412..35      +  CDS            rop (fragment) (across the origin): Rop protein, which maintains plasmids at low copy number; rop
>Addgene plasmid #123441 | TRBV10-3 | addgene full sequence | sequence record 245016 | Addgene NGS Result
TCGCGCGTTTCGGTGATGACGGTGAAAACCTCTGACACATGCAGCTCCCGGAGACGGTCACAGCTTGTCT
GTAAGCGGATGCCGGGAGCAGACAAGCCCGTCAGGGCGCGTCAGCGGGTGTTGGCGGGTGTCGGGGCTGG
CTTAACTATGCGGCATCAGAGCAGATTGTACTGAGAGTGCACCATATGCGGTGTGAAATACCGCACAGAT
GCGTAAGGAGAAAATACCGCATCAGGCGCCATTCGCCATTCAGGCTGCGCAACTGTTGGGAAGGGCGATC
GGTGCGGGCCTCTTCGCTATTACGCCAGCTGGCGAAAGGGGGATGTGCTGCAAGGCGATTAAGTTGGGTA
ACGCCAGGGTTTTCCCAGTCACGACGTTGTAAAACGACGGCCAGAGAATTCGAGCTCGGTACCTCGCGAA
TACATCTAGATGGGGATCCACCGGTCGCCACCATGGGCACAAGGTTGTTCTTCTATGTGGCCCTTTGTCT
CCTGTGGACAGGACACATGGATGCTGGAATCACCCAGAGCCCAAGACACAAGGTCACAGAGACAGGAACA
CCAGTGACTCTGAGATGTCACCAGACTGAGAACCACCGCTATATGTACTGGTATCGACAAGACCCGGGGC
ATGGGCTGAGGCTGATCCATTACTCATATGGTGTTAAAGATACTGACAAAGGAGAAGTCTCAGATGGCTA
TAGTGTCTCTAGATCAAAGACAGAGGATTTCCTCCTCACTCTGGAGTCCGCTACCAGCTCCCAGACATCT
GTGTACGAGACCTAAGGTGGTGGTGGTTCTGGTTCTGGTTCTGGTGGTGGTTCTGGTGGTGGTCTCTTGA
CCCTGCCGTGTACCAGCTGAGAGACTCTAAATCCAGTGACAAGTCTGTCTGCCTATTCACCGATTTTGAT
TCTCAAACAAATGTGTCACAAAGTAAGGATTCTGATGTGTATATCACAGACAAAACTGTGCTAGACATGA
GGTCTATGGACTTCAAGAGCAACAGTGCTGTGGCCTGGAGCAACAAATCTGACTTTGCATGTGCAAACGC
CTTCAACAACAGCATTATTCCAGAAGACACCTTCTTCCCCAGCCCAGAAAGTTCCTGTGATGTCAAGCTG
GTCGAGAAAAGCTTTGAAACAGATACGAACCTAAACTTTCAAAACCTGTCAGTGATTGGGTTCCGAATCC
TCCTCCTGAAAGTGGCCGGGTTTAATCTGCTCATGACGCTGCGGCTGTGGTCCAGCTAAAGCGGCCGCGT
CGACAATCAAATCGGATCCCGGGCCCGTCGACTGCAGAGGCCTGCATGCAAGCTTGGTGTAATCATGGTC
ATAGCTGTTTCCTGTGTGAAATTGTTATCCGCTCACAATTCCACACAACATACGAGCCGGAAGCATAAAG
TGTAAAGCCTGGGGTGCCTAATGAGTGAGCTAACTCACATTAATTGCGTTGCGCTCACTGCCCGCTTTCC
AGTCGGGAAACCTGTCGTGCCAGCTGCATTAATGAATCGGCCAACGCGCGGGGAGAGGCGGTTTGCGTAT
TGGGCGCTCTTCCGCTTCCTCGCTCACTGACTCGCTGCGCTCGGTCGTTCGGCTGCGGCGAGCGGTATCA
GCTCACTCAAAGGCGGTAATACGGTTATCCACAGAATCAGGGGATAACGCAGGAAAGAACATGTGAGCAA
AAGGCCAGCAAAAGGCCAGGAACCGTAAAAAGGCCGCGTTGCTGGCGTTTTTCCATAGGCTCCGCCCCCC
TGACGAGCATCACAAAAATCGACGCTCAAGTCAGAGGTGGCGAAACCCGACAGGACTATAAAGATACCAG
GCGTTTCCCCCTGGAAGCTCCCTCGTGCGCTCTCCTGTTCCGACCCTGCCGCTTACCGGATACCTGTCCG
CCTTTCTCCCTTCGGGAAGCGTGGCGCTTTCTCATAGCTCACGCTGTAGGTATCTCAGTTCGGTGTAGGT
CGTTCGCTCCAAGCTGGGCTGTGTGCACGAACCCCCCGTTCAGCCCGACCGCTGCGCCTTATCCGGTAAC
TATCGTCTTGAGTCCAACCCGGTAAGACACGACTTATCGCCACTGGCAGCAGCCACTGGTAACAGGATTA
GCAGAGCGAGGTATGTAGGCGGTGCTACAGAGTTCTTGAAGTGGTGGCCTAACTACGGCTACACTAGAAG
AACAGTATTTGGTATCTGCGCTCTGCTGAAGCCAGTTACCTTCGGAAAAAGAGTTGGTAGCTCTTGATCC
GGCAAACAAACCACCGCTGGTAGCGGTGGTTTTTTTGTTTGCAAGCAGCAGATTACGCGCAGAAAAAAAG
GATCTCAAGAAGATCCTTTGATCTTTTCTACGGGGTCTGACGCTCAGTGGAACGAAAACTCACGTTAAGG
GATTTTGGTCATGAGATTATCAAAAAGGATCTTCACCTAGATCCTTTTAAATTAAAAATGAAGTTTTAAA
TCAAGCCCAATCTGAATAATGTTACAACCAATTAACCAATTCTGATTAGAAAAACTCATCGAGCATCAAA
TGAAACTGCAATTTATTCATATCAGGATTATCAATACCATATTTTTGAAAAAGCCGTTTCTGTAATGAAG
GAGAAAACTCACCGAGGCAGTTCCATAGGATGGCAAGATCCTGGTATCGGTCTGCGATTCCGACTCGTCC
AACATCAATACAACCTATTAATTTCCCCTCGTCAAAAATAAGGTTATCAAGTGAGAAATCACCATGAGTG
ACGACTGAATCCGGTGAGAATGGCAAAAGTTTATGCATTTCTTTCCAGACTTGTTCAACAGGCCAGCCAT
TACGCTCGTCATCAAAATCACTCGCATCAACCAAACCGTTATTCATTCGTGATTGCGCCTGAGCGAGACG
AAATACGCGATCGCTGTTAAAAGGACAATTACAAACAGGAATCGAATGCAACCGGCGCAGGAACACTGCC
AGCGCATCAACAATATTTTCACCTGAATCAGGATATTCTTCTAATACCTGGAATGCTGTTTTTCCGGGGA
TCGCAGTGGTGAGTAACCATGCATCATCAGGAGTACGGATAAAATGCTTGATGGTCGGAAGAGGCATAAA
TTCCGTCAGCCAGTTTAGTCTGACCATCTCATCTGTAACATCATTGGCAACGCTACCTTTGCCATGTTTC
AGAAACAACTCTGGCGCATCGGGCTTCCCATACAAGCGATAGATTGTCGCACCTGATTGCCCGACATTAT
CGCGAGCCCATTTATACCCATATAAATCAGCATCCATGTTGGAATTTAATCGCGGCCTCGACGTTTCCCG
TTGAATATGGCTCATAACACCCCTTGTATTACTGTTTATGTAAGCAGACAGTTTTATTGTTCATGATGAT
ATATTTTTATCTTGTGCAATGTAACATCAGAGATTTTGAGACACGGGCCAGAGCTGCA
